Addgene plasmid #162795: pET-NT*-HRV3CP
Purpose: Expressess an optimized construct of human rhinovirus 14 3C protease (NT*-HRV3CP)
Depositing lab: Gottfried Otting. Depositing organization: Australian National University. Publication: NT*-HRV3CP: an optimized construct of human rhinovirus 14 3C protease for high-yield expression and fast affinity-tag cleavage. Abdelkader EH, Otting G. J Biotechnol. 2020 Nov 6. pii: S0168-1656(20)30306-0. doi: 10.1016/j.jbiotec.2020.11.005. PubMed 33166527.
Backbone
  Vector backbone: pET-47b(+)
  Backbone size w/o insert (bp): 5011
  Total vector size (bp): 6004
  Vector type: Bacterial Expression
Growth in bacteria
  Bacterial resistance: Kanamycin, 50 μg/mL
  Growth temperature: 37°C
  Growth strain: DH5alpha
  Copy number: High Copy
Gene/Insert
  Gene/Insert name: Human rhinovirus 14 3C protease (alt name: NT*-HRV3CP)
  Species: Human rhinovirus 14 3C
  Insert size (bp): 993
  GenBank ID: NP_740524.1
  Promoter: T7
  Tag / fusion protein: NT* solubility tag (N terminal on insert)
  Cloning method: Ligation Independent Cloning
  Sequencing primers: 5′ TAATACGACTCACTATAGGG; 3′ GCTAGTTATTGCTCAGCGG
Terms and licenses: Academic/Nonprofit Terms; Industry Terms: Not Available to Industry
How to cite: pET-NT*-HRV3CP was a gift from Gottfried Otting (Addgene plasmid # 162795 ; http://n2t.net/addgene:162795 ; RRID:Addgene_162795)
