[The description below was written by a language model from this plasmid's Addgene catalogue record and pLannotate feature annotations shown in this document.]
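Description:
pET-NT*-HRV3CP is a bacterial expression plasmid of about 6 kb, built on the pET-47b(+) backbone for producing an optimized form of the human rhinovirus 14 3C protease in E. coli. It replicates from a ColE1/pBR322-type origin. The annotation also shows the rop gene and the bom mobilisation region, both typical of pET backbones, although the catalogue lists the plasmid as high copy. Selection is by kanamycin through the aph(3')-Ia resistance gene. An f1 origin is also present, along with short tetracycline-resistance gene fragments that are remnants of the pBR322 lineage.

The expression cassette is the standard T7lac arrangement. A T7 promoter is followed immediately by a lac operator, then the T7 gene 10 ribosome binding site, the open reading frame and a T7 terminator. A lacI gene with its own promoter on the plasmid supplies repressor. Transcription therefore needs a host that provides T7 RNA polymerase, and it is held off until induced with IPTG or lactose.

The 993 bp insert, introduced by ligation-independent cloning, encodes the 3C protease with the NT* solubility tag fused to its N-terminus. The automated annotation identifies the protease portion only by homology to an enterovirus 3C protease. It leaves the upstream stretch, where the NT* tag would lie, unannotated. It also flags a short fragment between the protease and the terminator as resembling a T7 gene 10B-derived solubility tag, and the catalogue entry does not comment on this fragment. According to the record, the construct is intended for high-yield expression of the protease, which is used for fast removal of affinity tags from recombinant fusion proteins.
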