Features (pLannotate 1.2.2; 18 found; start..end, strand, type, name):
    470..491     +  protein_bind   CAP binding site: CAP binding activates transcription in the presence of cAMP. E. coli catabolite activator protein
    506..570     +  CDS            TcR (fragment): tetracycline efflux protein; tet; confers resistance to tetracycline
    632..1012    -  CDS            YPB1_ECOLX: Protein predicted: Swiss-Prot protein existence level 4. From Escherichia coli.
   1029..1220    +  CDS            rop: Rop protein, which maintains plasmids at low copy number; rop
   1322..1461    +  misc_feature   bom: basis of mobility region from pBR322
   1647..2235    -  rep_origin     ori: high-copy-number ColE1/pMB1/pBR322/pUC origin of replication
   2357..3172    +  CDS            KanR: aminoglycoside phosphotransferase; aph(3')-Ia; confers resistance to kanamycin in bacteria or G418 (Geneticin®) in eukaryotes
   3181..3238    -  promoter       AmpR promoter (fragment): bla
   3291..3719    -  rep_origin     f1 ori (sequence partly withheld): f1 bacteriophage origin of replication; arrow indicates direction of (+) strand synthesis
   3756..3803    -  terminator     T7 terminator: transcription terminator for bacteriophage T7 RNA polymerase
   3811..3860    -  CDS            SET1 (fragment): solubility-enhancement tag derived from T7 phage gene 10B
   3907..4452    -  CDS            POLG_ECHO9 (fragment): Protein inferred from homology: Swiss-Prot protein existence level 3. [Protease 3C]: Major viral protease that mediates proteolytic processing of the polyprotein (By similarity). Cleaves host EIF5B, contributing to host translation shutoff (By similarity). Cleaves also host PABPC1, contributing to host translation shutoff (By similarity). From Echo 9 virus (EV-9) (Coxsackievirus A23).
   4904..4926    -  RBS            RBS: efficient ribosome binding site from bacteriophage T7 gene 10 (Olins and Rangwala, 1989)
   4941..4965    -  protein_bind   lac operator: The lac repressor binds to the lac operator to inhibit transcription in E. coli. This inhibition can be relieved by adding lactose or isopropyl-β-D-thiogalactopyranoside (IPTG). lac repressor encoded by lacI
   4966..4984    -  promoter       T7 promoter: promoter for bacteriophage T7 RNA polymerase
   5010..5289    +  CDS            TcR (fragment): tetracycline efflux protein; tet; confers resistance to tetracycline
   5297..5374    +  promoter       lacI promoter: lacI
   5375..457     +  CDS            lacI (across the origin): lac repressor; lacI; The lac repressor binds to the lac operator to inhibit transcription in E. coli. This inhibition can be relieved by adding lactose or isopropyl-β-D-thiogalactopyranoside (IPTG).
>Addgene plasmid #162795 | pET-NT*-HRV3CP | addgene full sequence | sequence record 399653 | Addgene NGS Result
AATTCAGCCGATAGCGGAACGGGAAGGCGACTGGAGTGCCATGTCCGGTTTTCAACAAACCATGCAAATG
CTGAATGAGGGCATCGTTCCCACTGCGATGCTGGTTGCCAACGATCAGATGGCGCTGGGCGCAATGCGCG
CCATTACCGAGTCCGGGCTGCGCGTTGGTGCGGACATCTCGGTAGTGGGATACGACGATACCGAAGACAG
CTCATGTTATATCCCGCCGTTAACCACCATCAAACAGGATTTTCGCCTGCTGGGGCAAACCAGCGTGGAC
CGCTTGCTGCAACTCTCTCAGGGCCAGGCGGTGAAGGGCAATCAGCTGTTGCCCGTCTCACTGGTGAAAA
GAAAAACCACCCTGGCGCCCAATACGCAAACCGCCTCTCCCCGCGCGTTGGCCGATTCATTAATGCAGCT
GGCACGACAGGTTTCCCGACTGGAAAGCGGGCAGTGAGCGCAACGCAATTAATGTAAGTTAGCTCACTCA
TTAGGCACCGGGATCTCGACCGATGCCCTTGAGAGCCTTCAACCCAGTCAGCTCCTTCCGGTGGGCGCGG
GGCATGACTAGCATGATCGTGCTCCTGTCGTTGAGGACCCGGCTAGGCTGGCGGGGTTGCCTTACTGGTT
AGCAGAATGAATCACCGATACGCGAGCGAACGTGAAGCGACTGCTGCTGCAAAACGTCTGCGACCTGAGC
AACAACATGAATGGTCTTCGGTTTCCGTGTTTCGTAAAGTCTGGAAACGCGGAAGTCAGCGCCCTGCACC
ATTATGTTCCGGATCTGCATCGCAGGATGCTGCTGGCTACCCTGTGGAACACCTACATCTGTATTAACGA
AGCGCTGGCATTGACCCTGAGTGATTTTTCTCTGGTCCCGCCGCATCCATACCGCCAGTTGTTTACCCTC
ACAACGTTCCAGTAACCGGGCATGTTCATCATCAGTAACCCGTATCGTGAGCATCCTCTCTCGTTTCATC
GGTATCATTACCCCCATGAACAGAAATCCCCCTTACACGGAGGCATCAGTGACCAAACAGGAAAAAACCG
CCCTTAACATGGCCCGCTTTATCAGAAGCCAGACATTAACGCTTCTGGAGAAACTCAACGAGCTGGACGC
GGATGAACAGGCAGACATCTGTGAATCGCTTCACGACCACGCTGATGAGCTTTACCGCAGCTGCCTCGCG
CGTTTCGGTGATGACGGTGAAAACCTCTGACACATGCAGCTCCCGGAGACGGTCACAGCTTGTCTGTAAG
CGGATGCCGGGAGCAGACAAGCCCGTCAGGGCGCGTCAGCGGGTGTTGGCGGGTGTCGGGGCGCAGCCAT
GACCCAGTCACGTAGCGATAGCGGAGTGTATACTGGCTTAACTATGCGGCATCAGAGCAGATTGTACTGA
GAGTGCACCATTGCGGTGTGAAATACCGCACAGATGCGTAAGGAGAAAATACCGCATCAGGCGCTCTTCC
GCTTCCTCGCTCACTGACTCGCTGCGCTCGGTCGTTCGGCTGCGGCGAGCGGTATCAGCTCACTCAAAGG
CGGTAATACGGTTATCCACAGAATCAGGGGATAACGCAGGAAAGAACATGTGAGCAAAAGGCCAGCAAAA
GGCCAGGAACCGTAAAAAGGCCGCGTTGCTGGCGTTTTTCCATAGGCTCCGCCCCCCTGACGAGCATCAC
AAAAATCGACGCTCAAGTCAGAGGTGGCGAAACCCGACAGGACTATAAAGATACCAGGCGTTTCCCCCTG
GAAGCTCCCTCGTGCGCTCTCCTGTTCCGACCCTGCCGCTTACCGGATACCTGTCCGCCTTTCTCCCTTC
GGGAAGCGTGGCGCTTTCTCATAGCTCACGCTGTAGGTATCTCAGTTCGGTGTAGGTCGTTCGCTCCAAG
CTGGGCTGTGTGCACGAACCCCCCGTTCAGCCCGACCGCTGCGCCTTATCCGGTAACTATCGTCTTGAGT
CCAACCCGGTAAGACACGACTTATCGCCACTGGCAGCAGCCACTGGTAACAGGATTAGCAGAGCGAGGTA
TGTAGGCGGTGCTACAGAGTTCTTGAAGTGGTGGCCTAACTACGGCTACACTAGAAGGACAGTATTTGGT
ATCTGCGCTCTGCTGAAGCCAGTTACCTTCGGAAAAAGAGTTGGTAGCTCTTGATCCGGCAAACAAACCA
CCGCTGGTAGCGGTGGTTTTTTTGTTTGCAAGCAGCAGATTACGCGCAGAAAAAAAGGATCTCAAGAAGA
TCCTTTGATCTTTTCTACGGGGTCTGACGCTCAGTGGAACGAAAACTCACGTTAAGGGATTTTGGTCATG
AACAATAAAACTGTCTGCTTACATAAACAGTAATACAAGGGGTGTTATGAGCCATATTCAACGGGAAACG
TCTTGCTCTAGGCCGCGATTAAATTCCAACATGGATGCTGATTTATATGGGTATAAATGGGCTCGCGATA
ATGTCGGGCAATCAGGTGCGACAATCTATCGATTGTATGGGAAGCCCGATGCGCCAGAGTTGTTTCTGAA
ACATGGCAAAGGTAGCGTTGCCAATGATGTTACAGATGAGATGGTCAGACTAAACTGGCTGACGGAATTT
ATGCCTCTTCCGACCATCAAGCATTTTATCCGTACTCCTGATGATGCATGGTTACTCACCACTGCGATCC
CCGGCAAAACAGCATTCCAGGTATTAGAAGAATATCCTGATTCAGGTGAAAATATTGTTGATGCGCTGGC
AGTGTTCCTGCGCCGGTTGCATTCGATTCCTGTTTGTAATTGTCCTTTTAACAGTGATCGCGTATTTCGT
CTCGCTCAGGCGCAATCACGAATGAATAACGGTTTGGTTGATGCGAGTGATTTTGATGACGAGCGTAATG
GCTGGCCTGTTGAACAAGTCTGGAAAGAAATGCATAAACTTTTGCCATTCTCACCGGATTCAGTCGTCAC
TCATGGTGATTTCTCACTTGATAACCTTATTTTTGACGAGGGGAAATTAATAGGTTGTATTGATGTTGGA
CGAGTCGGAATCGCAGACCGATACCAGGATCTTGCCATCCTATGGAACTGCCTCGGTGAGTTTTCTCCTT
CATTACAGAAACGGCTTTTTCAAAAATATGGTATTGATAATCCTGATATGAATAAATTGCAGTTTCATTT
GATGCTCGATGAGTTTTTCTAAGAATTAATTCATGAGCGGATACATATTTGAATGTATTTAGAAAAATAA
ACAAATAGGGGTTCCGCGCACATTTCCCCGAAAAGTGCCACCTAAATTGTAAGCGTTAATATTTTGTTAA
AATTCGCGTTAAATTTTTGTTAAATCAGCTCATTTTTTAACCAATAGGCCGAAATCGGCAAAATCCCTTA
TAAATCAAAAGAATAGACCGAGATAGGGT
[37 nt withheld, positions 3390-3426]
AAAGAACGTGGACTCCAACGTCAAAGG
[49 nt withheld, positions 3454-3502]
T
[91 nt withheld, positions 3504-3594]
G
[124 nt withheld, positions 3596-3719]
CCCATTCGCCAATCCGGATATAGTTCCTCCTTTCAGCAAAAAACCCCTCAAGACCCGTTTAGAGGCCCCA
AGGGGTTATGCTAGTTATTGCTCAGCGGTGGCAGCAGCCAACTCAGCTTCCTTTCGGGCTTTGTTAGCAG
CCGGATCTATCGATGCATGCCATGGTACCCGGGAGCTCGAATTCTTACTGCTTTTCCACGAAATACTGTT
TTTTCAGCTGTGCGCTAAAACCCTGACGACCATTGCCACCAACATGAATGCCAAAGATTTTACCGGTTGC
ACACAGAACACCACCACACTGACCGGTTTTGGTTGCATAATCATAACGAATCATACGATTGGTCGGGGTA
CTGCTCAGATTAATCAGACCTGCCATGGTAACCGGACCAACTTCCAGGATGGTGTTGGTAAAGTTATTGC
TATGAACAACCAGGGTTGCATCAACACCTTCCAGATCTTCGCTGATAAAGCCACGGATATCACGAAATTT
TTCATTACGATCCAGGGTCAGAACGGTCAGTTCCAGATTAATGTTTTCCGGATCCACCAGTTTATACTTG
TCTTTCACGCGAATTTTCTGACCATTAACCAGAACGTCATCACCCGGTTGTGCATGTGTCGGAATAACAC
AAACACGATCATGAATACCCAGACCGGTAAATTCGCCTTTGGAGGTGGTAATGGTCATAATGTTTTTACG
CAGCAGGCTCAGTGCAAATTCGGTATTCGGACCGCTACCACCACCACCGCTATTACCTGCGCTAACATCA
TTCATACCTGCCTGTGCAAACATGCTAACCAGCTGGGTAATTTCGTTAATAAACGGCTGATTAACAACAC
CGGTTGTCTGCAGAAATGCATTGCTCATTGCGCTTGCAATGCTGCTGGTTTTGGTGCTCAGGCTACCGCC
ACCTTCTTCGCTTGCTGCAATTTCTGCCATGCTGCTTGCAAATGCCATATTCAGTGCCTGCAGATCATTC
GGACTGGTACGACCCTGTGCTGCCAGGCTCTGAATGCTCTGAACCATGCTCTGTGCAATGGTGCTCATTT
TGTCCAGCTGGCTTGCGGTAAAACCAGGCATGCTGCTCAGACCCTGCATAAAGCTATTCATAAAGTTTTC
TGCCAGACCAGGATTGGTCCACGGTGTGGTATGGCTGTGGTGATGATGATGATGCATATGTATATCTCCT
TCTTAAAGTTAAACAAAATTATTTCTAGAGGGGAATTGTTATCCGCTCACAATTCCCCTATAGTGAGTCG
TATTAATTTCGCGGGATCGAGATCGATCTCGATCCTCTACGCCGGACGCATCGTGGCCGGCATCACCGGC
GCCACAGGTGCGGTTGCTGGCGCCTATATCGCCGACATCACCGATGGGGAAGATCGGGCTCGCCACTTCG
GGCTCATGAGCGCTTGTTTCGGCGTGGGTATGGTGGCAGGCCCCGTGGCCGGGGGACTGTTGGGCGCCAT
CTCCTTGCATGCACCATTCCTTGCGGCGGCGGTGCTCAACGGCCTCAACCTACTACTGGGCTGCTTCCTA
ATGCAGGAGTCGCATAAGGGAGAGCGTCGAGATCCCGGACACCATCGAATGGCGCAAAACCTTTCGCGGT
ATGGCATGATAGCGCCCGGAAGAGAGTCAATTCAGGGTGGTGAATGTGAAACCAGTAACGTTATACGATG
TCGCAGAGTATGCCGGTGTCTCTTATCAGACCGTTTCCCGCGTGGTGAACCAGGCCAGCCACGTTTCTGC
GAAAACGCGGGAAAAAGTGGAAGCGGCGATGGCGGAGCTGAATTACATTCCCAACCGCGTGGCACAACAA
CTGGCGGGCAAACAGTCGTTGCTGATTGGCGTTGCCACCTCCAGTCTGGCCCTGCACGCGCCGTCGCAAA
TTGTCGCGGCGATTAAATCTCGCGCCGATCAACTGGGTGCCAGCGTGGTGGTGTCGATGGTAGAACGAAG
CGGCGTCGAAGCCTGTAAAGCGGCGGTGCACAATCTTCTCGCGCAACGCGTCAGTGGGCTGATCATTAAC
TATCCGCTGGATGACCAGGATGCCATTGCTGTGGAAGCTGCCTGCACTAATGTTCCGGCGTTATTTCTTG
ATGTCTCTGACCAGACACCCATCAACAGTATTATTTTCTCCCATGAAGACGGTACGCGACTGGGCGTGGA
GCATCTGGTCGCATTGGGTCACCAGCAAATCGCGCTGTTAGCGGGCCCATTAAGTTCTGTCTCGGCGCGT
CTGCGTCTGGCTGGCTGGCATAAATATCTCACTCGCAATCA
